Features (pLannotate 1.2.2; 8 found; start..end, strand, type, name):
    126..230     +  promoter       AmpR promoter: bla
    221..301     -  CDS            int (fragment): INT2_ECOLX - Protein inferred from homology: Swiss-Prot protein existence level 3. Putative integrase believed to be involved in the insertion of antibiotic resistance genes into plasmids and transposons. From Escherichia coli.
    387..443     +  CDS            GmR (fragment): gentamycin acetyltransferase; aacC1; confers resistance to gentamycin
    450..1238    +  CDS            aadA: S3AD_ECOLX - Experimental evidence at protein level: Swiss-Prot protein existence level 1. Mediates bacterial resistance to the antibiotics streptomycin and spectinomycin. From Escherichia coli.
   1412..2000    +  rep_origin     ori: high-copy-number ColE1/pMB1/pBR322/pUC origin of replication
   2183..2232    +  CDS            lacI (fragment): lac repressor; lacI; The lac repressor binds to the lac operator to inhibit transcription in E. coli. This inhibition can be relieved by adding lactose or isopropyl-β-D-thiogalactopyranoside (IPTG).
   2273..2326    +  misc_feature   TMV Ω: translational enhancer from the tobacco mosaic virus 5'-leader sequence (Gallie et al., 1988)
   2342..2360    +  CDS            9xHis (fragment): 9xHis affinity tag
>Addgene plasmid | pAGM1479 | analyzer sequence | sequence record 75048
AATGTGAGACCACGAAGTGGCTCTTCAGTGGACGAAAGGGCCTCGTGATACGCCTATTTTTATAGGTTAA
TGTCATGATAATAATGGTTTCTTAGACGTCAGGTGGCACTTTTCGGGGAAATGTGCGCGGAACCCCTATT
TGTTTATTTTTCTAAATACATTCAAATATGTATCCGCTCATGAGACAATAACCCTGATAAATGCTTCAAT
AATATTGAAAAAGGAAGAGTATGCGCTCACGCAACTGGTCCAGAACCTTGACCGAACGCAGCGGTGGTAA
CGGCGCAGTGGCGGTTTTCATGGCTTGTTATGACTGTTTTTTTGGGGTACAGTCTATGCCTCGGGCATCC
AAGCAGCAAGCGCGTTACGCCGTGGGTCGATGTTTGATGTTATGGAGCAGCAACGATGTTACGCAGCAGG
GCAGTCGCCCTAAAACAAAGTTAAACATCATGAGGGAAGCGGTGATCGCCGAAGTATCGACTCAACTATC
AGAGGTAGTTGGCGTCATCGAGCGCCATCTCGAACCGACGTTGCTGGCCGTACATTTGTACGGCTCCGCA
GTGGATGGCGGCCTGAAGCCACACAGCGATATTGATTTGCTGGTTACGGTGACCGTAAGGCTTGATGAAA
CAACGCGGCGAGCTTTGATCAACGACCTTTTGGAAACTTCGGCTTCCCCTGGAGAGAGCGAGATTCTCCG
CGCTGTAGAAGTCACCATTGTTGTGCACGACGACATCATTCCGTGGCGTTATCCAGCTAAGCGCGAACTG
CAATTTGGAGAATGGCAGCGCAATGACATTCTTGCAGGTATCTTCGAGCCAGCCACGATCGACATTGATC
TGGCTATCTTGCTGACAAAAGCAAGAGAACATAGCGTTGCCTTGGTAGGTCCAGCGGCGGAGGAACTCTT
TGATCCGGTTCCTGAACAGGATCTATTTGAGGCGCTAAATGAAACCTTAACGCTATGGAACTCGCCGCCC
GACTGGGCTGGCGATGAGCGAAATGTAGTGCTTACGTTGTCCCGCATTTGGTACAGCGCAGTAACCGGCA
AAATCGCGCCGAAGGATGTCGCTGCCGACTGGGCAATGGAGCGCCTGCCGGCCCAGTATCAGCCCGTCAT
ACTTGAAGCTAGACAGGCTTATCTTGGACAAGAAGAAGATCGCTTGGCCTCGCGCGCAGATCAGTTGGAA
GAATTTGTCCATTACGTAAAAGGCGAGATCACCAAGGTAGTCGGCAAATAACTGTCAGACCAAGTTTACT
CATATATACTTTAGATTGATTTAAAACTTCATTTTTAATTTAAAAGGATCTAGGTGAAGATCCTTTTTGA
TAATCTCATGACCAAAATCCCTTAACGTGAGTTTTCGTTCCACTGAGCGTCAGACCCCGTAGAAAAGATC
AAAGGATCTTCTTGAGATCCTTTTTTTCTGCGCGTAATCTGCTGCTTGCAAACAAAAAAACCACCGCTAC
CAGCGGTGGTTTGTTTGCCGGATCAAGAGCTACCAACTCTTTTTCCGAAGGTAACTGGCTTCAGCAGAGC
GCAGATACCAAATACTGTCCTTCTAGTGTAGCCGTAGTTAGGCCACCACTTCAAGAACTCTGTAGCACCG
CCTACATACCTCGCTCTGCTAATCCTGTTACCAGTGGCTGCTGCCAGTGGCGATAAGTCGTGTCTTACCG
GGTTGGACTCAAGACGATAGTTACCGGATAAGGCGCAGCGGTCGGGCTGAACGGGGGGTTCGTGCACACA
GCCCAGCTTGGAGCGAACGACCTACACCGAACTGAGATACCTACAGCGTGAGCTATGAGAAAGCGCCACG
CTTCCCGAAGGGAGAAAGGCGGACAGGTATCCGGTAAGCGGCAGGGTCGGAACAGGAGAGCGCACGAGGG
AGCTTCCAGGGGGAAACGCCTGGTATCTTTATAGTCCTGTCGGGTTTCGCCACCTCTGACTTGAGCGTCG
ATTTTTGTGATGCTCGTCAGGGGGGCGGAGCCTATGGAAAAACGCCAGCAACGCGGCCTTTTTACGGTTC
CTGGCCTTTTGCTGGCCTTTTGCTCACATGTTCTTTCCTGCGTTATCCCCTGATTCTGTGGATAACCGTA
TTACCGCCTTTGAGTGAGCTGATACCGCTCGCCGCAGCCGAACGACCGAGCGCAGCGAGTCAGTGAGCGA
GGAAGCGGAAGAGCGCCCAATACGCAAACCGCCTCTCCCCGCGCGTTGGCCGATTCATTAATCACTCTGT
GGTCTCATACTGTATAAGAGCTCATTTTTACAACAATTACCAACAACAACAAACAACAAACAACATTACA
ATTACATTTACAATTATCGATACATGGGCAGCCACCACCACCACCACCACAGCGG
